Addgene plasmid #193829: pCDNA5/FRT/TO-[4xCox8]-ChemoL-NAD
Purpose: CMV overexpression of ChemoL-NAD in the mitochondria of mammalian cell lines
Depositing lab: Julien Hiblot. Depositing organization: Max Planck Institute for Medical Research. Publication: A general method for the development of multicolor biosensors with large dynamic ranges. Hellweg L, Edenhofer A, Barck L, Huppertz MC, Frei MS, Tarnawski M, Bergner A, Koch B, Johnsson K, Hiblot J. Nat Chem Biol. 2023 Jun 8. doi: 10.1038/s41589-023-01350-1. PubMed 37291200.
Backbone
  Vector backbone: pcDNA5/FRT/TO
  Backbone size w/o insert (bp): 5000
  Vector type: Mammalian Expression
  Selectable markers: Hygromycin
Growth in bacteria
  Bacterial resistance: Ampicillin, 100 μg/mL
  Growth temperature: 37°C
  Growth strain: DH5alpha
  Copy number: High Copy
Gene/Insert
  Gene/Insert name: [4xCox8]-ChemoL-NAD
  Species: Synthetic
  Insert size (bp): 3450
  Mutation: EGFP:A206K, T225R; HT7: L271E
  Promoter: CMV
  Cloning method: Gibson Cloning
Terms and licenses: Academic/Nonprofit Terms; Industry Terms: Not Available to Industry
How to cite: pCDNA5/FRT/TO-[4xCox8]-ChemoL-NAD was a gift from Julien Hiblot (Addgene plasmid # 193829 ; http://n2t.net/addgene:193829 ; RRID:Addgene_193829)
