[The description below was written by a language model from this plasmid's Addgene catalogue record and pLannotate feature annotations shown in this document.]
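Description:
pCDNA5/FRT/TO-[4xCox8]-ChemoL-NAD is a mammalian expression plasmid of about 8.5 kb, built by Gibson cloning on the pcDNA5/FRT/TO backbone. It expresses the synthetic NAD biosensor ChemoL-NAD in the mitochondria of mammalian cell lines. In bacteria it is maintained at high copy from a ColE1/pUC-type origin and selected with ampicillin through the bla gene. A partial f1 origin and lac promoter/operator remnants are also annotated in the backbone.

Expression is driven by the CMV enhancer and immediate-early promoter. This is followed by two short annotated tet operator matches, consistent with the tetracycline-regulatable "TO" design of the backbone: transcription would be constitutive in ordinary cells and repressible where Tet repressor is present. The open reading frame begins with four tandem copies of the human COX8 mitochondrial presequence, which direct import into the mitochondrial matrix. Next come two NanoLuc-matching segments, a GFP-family protein (recorded as EGFP carrying A206K and T225R), a fragment matching the NAD-dependent DNA ligase LigA of Thermus thermophilus, and HaloTag7 with an L271E substitution. A bGH polyadenylation signal terminates the transcript. This arrangement suggests that the ligase-derived domain acts as the NAD-binding sensor module placed between a luminescent/fluorescent donor and a HaloTag that can be labelled with chloroalkane fluorophores, in line with the associated work on multicolor biosensors. The record itself does not spell out the readout mechanism.

Downstream, an FRT site directly precedes a hygromycin resistance gene with an SV40 poly(A) signal. This allows Flp-mediated integration into a genomic FRT site in a compatible host line and hygromycin selection of stable isogenic cell lines.
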