Features (pLannotate 1.2.2; 29 found; start..end, strand, type, name):
     28..80      -  misc_feature   bom (fragment): basis of mobility region from pBR322
    235..614     +  enhancer       CMV enhancer: human cytomegalovirus immediate early enhancer
    615..818     +  promoter       CMV promoter: human cytomegalovirus (CMV) immediate early promoter
    820..839     +  promoter       PLtetO-1 promoter (fragment): modified phage lambda PL promoter with tet operator sites (Lutz and Bujard, 1997)
    841..860     +  promoter       PLtetO-1 promoter (fragment): modified phage lambda PL promoter with tet operator sites (Lutz and Bujard, 1997)
    868..901     +  promoter       TRE3GV promoter (fragment): 3rd-generation Tet-responsive promoter that can be activated by binding of Tet-On® 3G, optimized for retroviral and lentiviral vectors
    984..1058    +  CDS            COX8 presequence: mitochondrial presequence of human cytochrome c oxidase subunit VIII (Rizutto et al., 1989)
   1069..1142    +  CDS            COX8 presequence (fragment): mitochondrial presequence of human cytochrome c oxidase subunit VIII (Rizutto et al., 1989)
   1179..1228    +  CDS            COX8 presequence (fragment): mitochondrial presequence of human cytochrome c oxidase subunit VIII (Rizutto et al., 1989)
   1245..1316    +  CDS            COX8 presequence: mitochondrial presequence of human cytochrome c oxidase subunit VIII (Rizutto et al., 1989)
   1347..1664    +  CDS            Nluc (fragment): NanoLuc® luciferase human codon-optimized
   1701..1896    +  CDS            Nluc (fragment): NanoLuc® luciferase human codon-optimized
   1899..2609    +  CDS            P4-1: P4-1 is a basic (constitutively fluorescent) green fluorescent protein published in 1996, derived from Aequorea victoria.
   2595..3557    +  CDS            ligA (fragment): DNLJ_THET8 - Also known as lig, ligT. Experimental evidence at protein level: Swiss-Prot protein existence level 1. DNA ligase that catalyzes the formation of phosphodiester linkages between 5'-phosphoryl and 3'-hydroxyl groups in double- stranded DNA using NAD as a coenzyme and as the energy source for the reaction. It is essential for DNA replication and repair of damaged DNA. From Thermus thermophilus (strain ATCC 27634 / DSM 579 / HB8).
   3564..4444    +  CDS            HaloTag® (fragment): modified bacterial dehalogenase that forms covalent bonds with chloroalkane derivatives
   4489..4713    +  polyA_signal   bGH poly(A) signal: bovine growth hormone polyadenylation signal
   4717..4738    +  promoter       SV40 promoter (fragment): SV40 enhancer and early promoter
   4759..4992    +  rep_origin     f1 ori (fragment) (sequence partly withheld): f1 bacteriophage origin of replication; arrow indicates direction of (+) strand synthesis
   4997..5044    +  protein_bind   FRT: FLP-mediated recombination occurs in the 8-bp core sequence TCTAGAAA (Turan and Bode, 2011). FLP recombinase from the Saccharomyces cerevisiae 2μ plasmid
   5052..6074    +  CDS            HygR: aminoglycoside phosphotransferase from E. coli; aph(4)-Ia; confers resistance to hygromycin
   6084..6209    +  CDS            ble (fragment): BLE_KLEPN - Experimental evidence at protein level: Swiss-Prot protein existence level 1. Binding protein with a strong affinity to the bleomycin family of antibiotics. Binds to CL990; an antimitotic-antibiotic compound. From Klebsiella pneumoniae.
   6204..6325    +  polyA_signal   SV40 poly(A) signal: SV40 polyadenylation signal
   6398..6414    -  protein_bind   lac operator: The lac repressor binds to the lac operator to inhibit transcription in E. coli. This inhibition can be relieved by adding lactose or isopropyl-β-D-thiogalactopyranoside (IPTG). lac repressor encoded by lacI
   6422..6452    -  promoter       lac promoter: promoter for the E. coli lac operon
   6467..6488    -  protein_bind   CAP binding site: CAP binding activates transcription in the presence of cAMP. E. coli catabolite activator protein
   6501..6593    -  CDS            lacI (fragment): lac repressor; lacI; The lac repressor binds to the lac operator to inhibit transcription in E. coli. This inhibition can be relieved by adding lactose or isopropyl-β-D-thiogalactopyranoside (IPTG).
   6776..7364    -  rep_origin     ori: high-copy-number ColE1/pMB1/pBR322/pUC origin of replication
   7535..8395    -  CDS            AmpR: β-lactamase; bla; confers resistance to ampicillin, carbenicillin, and related antibiotics
   8396..8500    -  promoter       AmpR promoter: bla
>Addgene plasmid #193829 | pCDNA5/FRT/TO-[4xCox8]-ChemoL-NAD | addgene full sequence | sequence record 381956 | Addgene NGS Result
GACGGATCGGGAGATCTCCCGATCCCCTATGGTGCACTCTCAGTACAATCTGCTCTGATGCCGCATAGTT
AAGCCAGTATCTGCTCCCTGCTTGTGTGTTGGAGGTCGCTGAGTAGTGCGCGAGCAAAATTTAAGCTACA
ACAAGGCAAGGCTTGACCGACAATTGCATGAAGAATCTGCTTAGGGTTAGGCGTTTTGCGCTGCTTCGCG
ATGTACGGGCCAGATATACGCGTTGACATTGATTATTGACTAGTTATTAATAGTAATCAATTACGGGGTC
ATTAGTTCATAGCCCATATATGGAGTTCCGCGTTACATAACTTACGGTAAATGGCCCGCCTGGCTGACCG
CCCAACGACCCCCGCCCATTGACGTCAATAATGACGTATGTTCCCATAGTAACGCCAATAGGGACTTTCC
ATTGACGTCAATGGGTGGAGTATTTACGGTAAACTGCCCACTTGGCAGTACATCAAGTGTATCATATGCC
AAGTACGCCCCCTATTGACGTCAATGACGGTAAATGGCCCGCCTGGCATTATGCCCAGTACATGACCTTA
TGGGACTTTCCTACTTGGCAGTACATCTACGTATTAGTCATCGCTATTACCATGGTGATGCGGTTTTGGC
AGTACATCAATGGGCGTGGATAGCGGTTTGACTCACGGGGATTTCCAAGTCTCCACCCCATTGACGTCAA
TGGGAGTTTGTTTTGGCACCAAAATCAACGGGACTTTCCAAAATGTCGTAACAACTCCGCCCCATTGACG
CAAATGGGCGGTAGGCGTGTACGGTGGGAGGTCTATATAAGCAGAGCTCTCCCTATCAGTGATAGAGATC
TCCCTATCAGTGATAGAGATCGTCGACGAGCTCGTTTAGTGAACCGTCAGATCGCCTGGAGACGCCATCC
ACGCTGTTTTGACCTCCATAGAAGACACCGGGACCGATCCAGCCTCCGGACTCTAGCGTTTAAACTTACC
ACCATGTCCGTCCTGACGCCGCTGCTGCTGCGGGGCTTGACAGGCTCGGCCCGGCGGCTCCCAGTGCCGC
GCGCCAAGATCCATTCGTTGTCCGTCCTGACGCCGCTGCTGCTGCGGGGCTTGACAGGCTCGGCCCGGCG
GCTCCCAGTGCCGCGCGCCAAGATCCATTCGTTGGGAGGCAGCGTGCTCACCCCACTCCTGCTGCGGGGC
TTGACAGGCTCGGCCCGGCGGCTCCCAGTGCCGCGCGCTAAAATTCACAGCCTCTCCGTCCTGACGCCGC
TGCTGCTGCGGGGCTTGACAGGCTCGGCCCGGCGGCTCCCAGTGCCGCGCGCCAAGATCCATTCGTTGGG
AGGCAGCGGAGGCAGCGGTCTGAGCGGCGACCAAATGGGCCAGATCGAAAAAATTTTTAAGGTGGTGTAC
CCTGTGGATGATCATCACTTTAAGGTGATCCTGCACTATGGCACACTGGTAATCGACGGGGTTACGCCGA
ACATGATCGACTATTTCGGACGGCCGTATGAAGGCATCGCCGTGTTCGACGGCAAAAAGATCACTGTAAC
AGGGACCCTGTGGAACGGCAACAAAATTATCGACGAGCGCCTGATCAACCCCGACGGCTCCCTGCTGTTC
CGAGTAACCATCAACGGAGTGACCGGCTGGCGGCTGTGCGAACGCATTCTGGCGGGTGGCACCGGTGGCT
CTGGCGGTACCGGTGGCTCTATGGTCTTCACACTCGAAGATTTCGTTGGGGACTGGCGACAGACAGCCGG
CTACAACCTGGACCAAGTCCTTGAACAGGGAGGTGTGTCCAGTTTGTTTCAGAATCTCGGGGTGTCCGTA
ACTCCGATCCAAAGGATTGTCCTGAGCGGTGAAAATGGGCTGAAGATCGACATCCATGTCATCATCCCGT
ATGAAGTGAGCAAGGGCGAGGAGCTGTTCACCGGGGTGGTGCCCATCCTGGTCGAGCTGGACGGCGACGT
AAACGGCCACAAGTTCAGCGTATCCGGCGAGGGCGAGGGCGATGCCACCTACGGCAAGCTGACCCTGAAG
TTCATCTGCACCACCGGCAAGCTGCCCGTGCCCTGGCCCACCCTCGTGACCACCCTGACCTACGGCGTGC
AGTGCTTCAGCCGCTACCCCGACCACATGAAGCAGCACGACTTCTTCAAGTCCGCCATGCCCGAAGGCTA
CGTCCAGGAGCGCACCATCTTCTTCAAGGACGACGGCAACTACAAGACCCGCGCCGAGGTGAAGTTCGAG
GGCGACACCCTGGTGAACCGCATCGAGCTGAAGGGCATCGACTTCAAGGAGGACGGCAACATCCTGGGGC
ACAAGCTGGAGTACAACTACAACAGCCACAACGTCTATATCATGGCCGACAAGCAGAAGAACGGCATCAA
GGTGAACTTCAAGATCCGCCACAACATCGAGGACGGCAGCGTGCAGCTCGCCGACCACTACCAGCAGAAC
ACCCCCATCGGCGACGGCCCCGTGCTGCTGCCCGACAACCACTACCTGAGCACCCAGTCCAAACTGAGCA
AAGACCCCAACGAGAAGCGCGATCACATGGTCCTGCTGGAGTTCGTGCGCGCCGCCGGGATCACTGGTGG
CACCATGACACTGGAAGAAGCTCGTAAACGTGTAAACGAACTTCGTGATCTGATCCGTTATCACAATTAC
CGGTACTACGTGTTGGCCGACCCCGAGATTAGCGATGCAGAGTACGATCGTCTGCTGCGCGAACTGAAGG
AGTTGGAGGAACGTTTTCCTGAGCTCAAATCGCCGGATTCACCGACATTACAAGTGGGCGCACGGCCGCT
GGAAGCCACGTTCCGTCCCGTGCGCCATCCGACACGCATGTACAGTCTGGATAACGCATTCAACTTGGAT
GAACTGAAAGCCTTTGAGGAACGTATCGAACGCGCGCTCGGGCGCAAAGGTCCGTTCGCCTATACAGTTG
AACATCTAGTGGATGGCCTGAGCGTCAACTTATATTACGAAGAAGGAGTGTTGGTTTACGGCGCAACGCG
TGGCGACGGTGAAGTGGGTGAGGAAGTTACTCAAAATTTACTCACCATCCCGACTATTCCACGCCGTCTG
AAAGGTGTCCCGGAACGCCTCGAGGTGCGTGGCGAAGTGTACATGCCGATTGAGGCGTTTCTGCGCCTGA
ATGAAGAACTGGAGGAACGTGGCGAGCGCATTTTTAAAAATCCGCGTAACGCTGCAGCAGGCAGCTTGCG
CCAGAAAGATCCGCGCATTACGGCTAAGCGTGGTTTGCGCGCAACCTTCTGGGCGTTAGGTCTGGGTCTC
GAAGAGGTGGAGCGTGAAGGAGTAGCGACTCAATTTGCGTTGCTGCATTGGCTCAAAGAGAAAGGGTTCC
CGGTCGAACACGGATATGCACGTGCCGTTGGGGCGGAAGGCGTGGAGGCGGTTTATCAGGACTGGCTGAA
AAAACGCCGTGCGCTGCCGTTTGAGGCGAATGGAGTTGCGGTCAAACTGGATGAACTTGCCCTGTGGCGT
GAACTGGGATACACCGCGCGTGCACCGCGTTTTGCCATTGCGTACAAGTTCCCTTCTGGCGGTATCGGTA
CTGGCTTTCCATTCGACCCCCATTATGTGGAAGTCCTGGGCGAGCGCATGCACTACGTCGATGTTGGTCC
GCGCGATGGCACCCCTGTGCTGTTCCTGCACGGTAACCCGACCTCCTCCTACGTGTGGCGCAACATCATC
CCGCATGTTGCACCGACCCATCGCTGCATTGCTCCAGACCTGATCGGTATGGGCAAATCCGACAAACCAG
ACCTGGGTTATTTCTTCGACGACCACGTCCGCTTCATGGATGCCTTCATCGAAGCCCTGGGTCTGGAAGA
GGTCGTCCTGGTCATTCACGACTGGGGCTCCGCTCTGGGTTTCCACTGGGCCAAGCGCAATCCAGAGCGC
GTCAAAGGTATTGCATTTATGGAGTTCATCCGCCCTATCCCGACCTGGGACGAATGGCCAGAATTTGCCC
GCGAGACCTTCCAGGCCTTCCGCACCACCGACGTCGGCCGCAAGCTGATCATCGATCAGAACGTTTTTAT
CGAGGGTACGCTGCCGATGGGTGTCGTCCGCCCGCTGACTGAAGTCGAGATGGACCATTACCGCGAGCCG
TTCCTGAATCCTGTTGACCGCGAGCCACTGTGGCGCTTCCCAAACGAGCTGCCAATCGCCGGTGAGCCAG
CGAACATCGTCGCGCTGGTCGAAGAATACATGGACTGGCTGCACCAGTCCCCTGTCCCGAAGCTGCTGTT
CTGGGGCACCCCAGGCGTTCTGATCCCACCGGCCGAAGCCGCTCGCCTGGCCAAAAGCCTGCCTAACTGC
AAGGCTGTGGACATCGGCCCGGGTGAAAATCTGCTGCAAGAAGACAACCCGGACCTGATCGGCAGCGAGA
TCGCGCGCTGGCTGTCTACTCTGGAGATTTCCGGTTAGTAATCTAGAGGGCCCGTTTAAACCCGCTGATC
AGCCTCGACTGTGCCTTCTAGTTGCCAGCCATCTGTTGTTTGCCCCTCCCCCGTGCCTTCCTTGACCCTG
GAAGGTGCCACTCCCACTGTCCTTTCCTAATAAAATGAGGAAATTGCATCGCATTGTCTGAGTAGGTGTC
ATTCTATTCTGGGGGGTGGGGTGGGGCAGGACAGCAAGGGGGAGGATTGGGAAGACAATAGCAGGCATGC
TGGGGATGCGGTGGGCTCTATGGCTTCTGAGGCGGAAAGAACCAGCTGGGGCTCTAGGGGGTATCCCC
[124 nt withheld, positions 4759-4882]
C
[91 nt withheld, positions 4884-4974]
AGGGTGATGGTTCACGTACCTAGAAGTTCCTATTCCGAAGTTCCTATTCTCTAGAAAGTATAGGAACTTC
CTTGGCCAAAAAGCCTGAACTCACCGCGACGTCTGTCGAGAAGTTTCTGATCGAAAAGTTCGACAGCGTC
TCCGACCTGATGCAGCTCTCGGAGGGCGAAGAATCTCGTGCTTTCAGCTTCGATGTAGGAGGGCGTGGAT
ATGTCCTGCGGGTAAATAGCTGCGCCGATGGTTTCTACAAAGATCGTTATGTTTATCGGCACTTTGCATC
GGCCGCGCTCCCGATTCCGGAAGTGCTTGACATTGGGGAATTCAGCGAGAGCCTGACCTATTGCATCTCC
CGCCGTGCACAGGGTGTCACGTTGCAAGACCTGCCTGAAACCGAACTGCCCGCTGTTCTGCAGCCGGTCG
CGGAGGCCATGGATGCGATCGCTGCGGCCGATCTTAGCCAGACGAGCGGGTTCGGCCCATTCGGACCGCA
AGGAATCGGTCAATACACTACATGGCGTGATTTCATATGCGCGATTGCTGATCCCCATGTGTATCACTGG
CAAACTGTGATGGACGACACCGTCAGTGCGTCCGTCGCGCAGGCTCTCGATGAGCTGATGCTTTGGGCCG
AGGACTGCCCCGAAGTCCGGCACCTCGTGCACGCGGATTTCGGCTCCAACAATGTCCTGACGGACAATGG
CCGCATAACAGCGGTCATTGACTGGAGCGAGGCGATGTTCGGGGATTCCCAATACGAGGTCGCCAACATC
TTCTTCTGGAGGCCGTGGTTGGCTTGTATGGAGCAGCAGACGCGCTACTTCGAGCGGAGGCATCCGGAGC
TTGCAGGATCGCCGCGGCTCCGGGCGTATATGCTCCGCATTGGTCTTGACCAACTCTATCAGAGCTTGGT
TGACGGCAATTTCGATGATGCAGCTTGGGCGCAGGGTCGATGCGACGCAATCGTCCGATCCGGAGCCGGG
ACTGTCGGGCGTACACAAATCGCCCGCAGAAGCGCGGCCGTCTGGACCGATGGCTGTGTAGAAGTACTCG
CCGATAGTGGAAACCGACGCCCCAGCACTCGTCCGAGGGCAAAGGAATAGCACGTACTACGAGATTTCGA
TTCCACCGCCGCCTTCTATGAAAGGTTGGGCTTCGGAATCGTTTTCCGGGACGCCGGCTGGATGATCCTC
CAGCGCGGGGATCTCATGCTGGAGTTCTTCGCCCACCCCAACTTGTTTATTGCAGCTTATAATGGTTACA
AATAAAGCAATAGCATCACAAATTTCACAAATAAAGCATTTTTTTCACTGCATTCTAGTTGTGGTTTGTC
CAAACTCATCAATGTATCTTATCATGTCTGTATACCGTCGACCTCTAGCTAGAGCTTGGCGTAATCATGG
TCATAGCTGTTTCCTGTGTGAAATTGTTATCCGCTCACAATTCCACACAACATACGAGCCGGAAGCATAA
AGTGTAAAGCCTGGGGTGCCTAATGAGTGAGCTAACTCACATTAATTGCGTTGCGCTCACTGCCCGCTTT
CCAGTCGGGAAACCTGTCGTGCCAGCTGCATTAATGAATCGGCCAACGCGCGGGGAGAGGCGGTTTGCGT
ATTGGGCGCTCTTCCGCTTCCTCGCTCACTGACTCGCTGCGCTCGGTCGTTCGGCTGCGGCGAGCGGTAT
CAGCTCACTCAAAGGCGGTAATACGGTTATCCACAGAATCAGGGGATAACGCAGGAAAGAACATGTGAGC
AAAAGGCCAGCAAAAGGCCAGGAACCGTAAAAAGGCCGCGTTGCTGGCGTTTTTCCATAGGCTCCGCCCC
CCTGACGAGCATCACAAAAATCGACGCTCAAGTCAGAGGTGGCGAAACCCGACAGGACTATAAAGATACC
AGGCGTTTCCCCCTGGAAGCTCCCTCGTGCGCTCTCCTGTTCCGACCCTGCCGCTTACCGGATACCTGTC
CGCCTTTCTCCCTTCGGGAAGCGTGGCGCTTTCTCATAGCTCACGCTGTAGGTATCTCAGTTCGGTGTAG
GTCGTTCGCTCCAAGCTGGGCTGTGTACACGAACCCCCCGTTCAGCCCGACCGCTGCGCCTTATCCGGTA
ACTATCGTCTTGAGTCCAACCCGGTAAGACACGACTTATCGCCACTGGCAGCAGCCACTGGTAACAGGAT
TAGCAGAGCGAGGTATGTAGGCGGTGCTACAGAGTTCTTGAAGTGGTGGCCTAACTACGGCTACACTAGA
AGAACAGTATTTGGTATCTGCGCTCTGCTGAAGCCAGTTACCTTCGGAAAAAGAGTTGGTAGCTCTTGAT
CCGGCAAACAAACCACCGCTGGTAGCGGTGGTTTTTTTGTTTGCAAGCAGCAGATTACGCGCAGAAAAAA
AGGATCTCAAGAAGATCCTTTGATCTTTTCTACGGGGTCTGACGCTCAGTGGAACGAAAACTCACGTTAA
GGGATTTTGGTCATGAGATTATCAAAAAGGATCTTCACCTAGATCCTTTTAAATTAAAAATGAAGTTTTA
AATCAATCTAAAGTATATATGAGTAAACTTGGTCTGACAGTTACCAATGCTTAATCAGTGAGGCACCTAT
CTCAGCGATCTGTCTATTTCGTTCATCCATAGTTGCCTGACTCCCCGTCGTGTAGATAACTACGATACGG
GAGGGCTTACCATCTGGCCCCAGTGCTGCAATGATACCGCGAGACCCACGCTCACCGGCTCCAGATTTAT
CAGCAATAAACCAGCCAGCCGGAAGGGCCGAGCGCAGAAGTGGTCCTGCAACTTTATCCGCCTCCATCCA
GTCTATTAATTGTTGCCGGGAAGCTAGAGTAAGTAGTTCGCCAGTTAATAGTTTGCGCAACGTTGTTGCC
ATTGCTACAGGCATCGTGGTGTCACGCTCGTCGTTTGGTATGGCTTCATTCAGCTCCGGTTCCCAACGAT
CAAGGCGAGTTACATGATCCCCCATGTTGTGCAAAAAAGCGGTTAGCTCCTTCGGTCCTCCGATCGTTGT
CAGAAGTAAGTTGGCCGCAGTGTTATCACTCATGGTTATGGCAGCACTGCATAATTCTCTTACTGTCATG
CCATCCGTAAGATGCTTTTCTGTGACTGGTGAGTACTCAACCAAGTCATTCTGAGAATAGTGTATGCGGC
GACCGAGTTGCTCTTGCCCGGCGTCAATACGGGATAATACCGCGCCACATAGCAGAACTTTAAAAGTGCT
CATCATTGGAAAACGTTCTTCGGGGCGAAAACTCTCAAGGATCTTACCGCTGTTGAGATCCAGTTCGATG
TAACCCACTCGTGCACCCAACTGATCTTCAGCATCTTTTACTTTCACCAGCGTTTCTGGGTGAGCAAAAA
CAGGAAGGCAAAATGCCGCAAAAAAGGGAATAAGGGCGACACGGAAATGTTGAATACTCATACTCTTCCT
TTTTCAATATTATTGAAGCATTTATCAGGGTTATTGTCTCATGAGCGGATACATATTTGAATGTATTTAG
AAAAATAAACAAATAGGGGTTCCGCGCACATTTCCCCGAAAAGTGCCACCTGACGTC
